>Addgene plasmid #164649 | mCherry-eDHFR-SIMvada | addgene full sequence | sequence record 327919 | Addgene NGS Result
CCCCCTCTAGCGGGCGCGGGGCGAAGCGGTGCGGCGCCGGCAGGAAGGAAATGGGCGGGGAGGGCCTTCG
TGCGTCGCCGCGCCGCCGTCCCCTTCTCCCTCTCCAGCCTCGGGGCTGTCCGCGGGGGGACGGCTGCCTT
CGGGGGGGACGGGGCAGGGCGGGGTTCGGCTTCTGGCGTGTGACCGGCGGCTCTAGAGCCTCTGCTAACC
ATGTTCATGCCTTCTTCTTTTTCCTACAGCTCCTGGGCAACGTGCTGGTTATTGTGCTGTCTCATCATTT
TGGCAAAGAATTGCTCGACCACCGGCGCGCCACCGGTCACCATGGTGAGCAAGGGCGAGGAGGATAACAT
GGCCATCATCAAGGAGTTCATGCGCTTCAAGGTGCACATGGAGGGCTCCGTGAACGGCCACGAGTTCGAG
ATCGAGGGCGAGGGCGAGGGCCGCCCCTACGAGGGCACCCAGACCGCCAAGCTGAAGGTGACCAAGGGTG
GCCCCCTGCCCTTCGCCTGGGACATCCTGTCCCCTCAGTTCATGTACGGCTCCAAGGCCTACGTGAAGCA
CCCCGCCGACATCCCCGACTACTTGAAGCTGTCCTTCCCCGAGGGCTTCAAGTGGGAGCGCGTGATGAAC
TTCGAGGACGGCGGCGTGGTGACCGTGACCCAGGACTCCTCCCTGCAGGACGGCGAGTTCATCTACAAGG
TGAAGCTGCGCGGCACCAACTTCCCCTCCGACGGCCCCGTAATGCAGAAGAAGACCATGGGCTGGGAGGC
CTCCTCCGAGCGGATGTACCCCGAGGACGGCGCCCTGAAGGGCGAGATCAAGCAGAGGCTGAAGCTGAAG
GACGGCGGCCACTACGACGCTGAGGTCAAGACCACCTACAAGGCCAAGAAGCCCGTGCAGCTGCCCGGCG
CCTACAACGTCAACATCAAGTTGGACATCACCTCCCACAACGAGGACTACACCATCGTGGAACAGTACGA
ACGCGCCGAGGGCCGCCACTCCACCGGCGGCATGGACGAGCTGTATAAGGCCGGCCTGGAGTCTAGAATC
AGTCTGATTGCGGCGTTAGCGGTAGATCGCGTTATCGGCATGGAAAACGCCATGCCGTGGAACCTGCCTG
CCGATCTCGCCTGGTTTAAACGCAACACCTTAAATAAACCCGTGATTATGGGCCGCCATACCTGGGAATC
AATCGGTCGTCCGTTGCCAGGACGCAAAAATATTATCCTCAGCAGTCAACCGGGTACGGACGATCGCGTA
ACGTGGGTGAAGTCGGTGGATGAAGCCATCGCGGCGTGTGGTGACGTACCAGAAATCATGGTGATTGGCG
GCGGTCGCGTTTATGAACAGTTCTTGCCAAAAGCGCAAAAACTGTATCTGACGCATATCGACGCAGAAGT
GGAAGGCGACACCCATTTCCCGGATTACGAGCCGGATGACTGGGAATCGGTATTCAGCGAATTCCACGAT
GCTGATGCGCAGAACTCTCACAGCTATTGCTTTGAGATTCTGGAGCGGCGGGAACAAAAACTCATCTCAG
AAGAGGATCTTAACAAAGTCGATGTAGCCGACGCCACGATCGAATCTAGCAGCGATGAAGAAGAAGATCC
ACCGGCTAAACGTGGATCCTAGGGCCGCAATTCACTCCTCAGGTGCAGGCTGCCTATCAGAAGGTGGTGG
CTGGTGTGGCCAATGCCCTGGCTCACAAATACCACTGAGATCTTTTTCCCTCTGCCAAAAATTATGGGGA
CATCATGAAGCCCCTTGAGCATCTGACTTCTGGCTAATAAAGGAAATTTATTTTCATTGCAATAGTGTGT
TGGAATTTTTTGTGTCTCTCACTCGGAAGGACATATGGGAGGGCAAATCATTTAAAACATCAGAATGAGT
ATTTGGTTTAGAGTTTGGCAACATATGCCCATATGCTGGCTGCCATGAACAAAGGTTGGCTATAAAGAGG
TCATCAGTATATGAAACAGCCCCCTGCTGTCCATTCCTTATTCCATAGAAAAGCCTTGACTTGAGGTTAG
ATTTTTTTTATATTTTGTTTTGTGTTATTTTTTTCTTTAACATCCCTAAAATTTTCCTTACATGTTTTAC
TAGCCAGATTTTTCCTCCTCTCCTGACTACTCCCAGTCATAGCTGTCCCTCTTCTCTTATGGAGATCCCT
CGACCTGCACCGTCGAGCTAGCATATGGATCCATATAACTTCGTATAATGTATGCTATACGAAGTTATTA
CGATACCGTCAACTTGTTTATTGCAGCTTATAATGGTTACAAATAAAGCAATAGCATCACAAATTTCACA
AATAAAGCATTTTTTTCACTGCATTCTAGTTGTGGTTTGTCCAAACTCATCAATGTATCTTAGGTACCCA
GCTTTTGTTCCCTTTAGTGAGGGTTAATTGCGCGCTTGGCGTAATCATGGTCATAGCTGTTTCCTGTGTG
AAATTGTTATCCGCTCACAATTCCACACAACATACGAGCCGGAAGCATAAAGTGTAAAGCCTGGGGTGCC
TAATGAGTGAGCTAACTCACATTAATTGCGTTGCGCTCACTGCCCGCTTTCCAGTCGGGAAACCTGTCGT
GCCAGCTGCATTAATGAATCGGCCAACGCGCGGGGAGAGGCGGTTTGCGTATTGGGCGCTCTTCCGCTTC
CTCGCTCACTGACTCGCTGCGCTCGGTCGTTCGGCTGCGGCGAGCGGTATCAGCTCACTCAAAGGCGGTA
ATACGGTTATCCACAGAATCAGGGGATAACGCAGGAAAGAACATGTGAGCAAAAGGCCAGCAAAAGGCCA
GGAACCGTAAAAAGGCCGCGTTGCTGGCGTTTTTCCATAGGCTCCGCCCCCCTGACGAGCATCACAAAAA
TCGACGCTCAAGTCAGAGGTGGCGAAACCCGACAGGACTATAAAGATACCAGGCGTTTCCCCCTGGAAGC
TCCCTCGTGCGCTCTCCTGTTCCGACCCTGCCGCTTACCGGATACCTGTCCGCCTTTCTCCCTTCGGGAA
GCGTGGCGCTTTCTCATAGCTCACGCTGTAGGTATCTCAGTTCGGTGTAGGTCGTTCGCTCCAAGCTGGG
CTGTGTGCACGAACCCCCCGTTCAGCCCGACCGCTGCGCCTTATCCGGTAACTATCGTCTTGAGTCCAAC
CCGGTAAGACACGACTTATCGCCACTGGCAGCAGCCACTGGTAACAGGATTAGCAGAGCGAGGTATGTAG
GCGGTGCTACAGAGTTCTTGAAGTGGTGGCCTAACTACGGCTACACTAGAAGAACAGTATTTGGTATCTG
CGCTCTGCTGAAGCCAGTTACCTTCGGAAAAAGAGTTGGTAGCTCTTGATCCGGCAAACAAACCACCGCT
GGTAGCGGTGGTTTTTTTGTTTGCAAGCAGCAGATTACGCGCAGAAAAAAAGGATCTCAAGAAGATCCTT
TGATCTTTTCTACGGGGTCTGACGCTCAGTGGAACGAAAACTCACGTTAAGGGATTTTGGTCATGAGATT
ATCAAAAAGGATCTTCACCTAGATCCTTTTAAATTAAAAATGAAGTTTTAAATCAATCTAAAGTATATAT
GAGTAAACTTGGTCTGACAGTTACCAATGCTTAATCAGTGAGGCACCTATCTCAGCGATCTGTCTATTTC
GTTCATCCATAGTTGCCTGACTCCCCGTCGTGTAGATAACTACGATACGGGAGGGCTTACCATCTGGCCC
CAGTGCTGCAATGATACCGCGAGACCCACGCTCACCGGCTCCAGATTTATCAGCAATAAACCAGCCAGCC
GGAAGGGCCGAGCGCAGAAGTGGTCCTGCAACTTTATCCGCCTCCATCCAGTCTATTAATTGTTGCCGGG
AAGCTAGAGTAAGTAGTTCGCCAGTTAATAGTTTGCGCAACGTTGTTGCCATTGCTACAGGCATCGTGGT
GTCACGCTCGTCGTTTGGTATGGCTTCATTCAGCTCCGGTTCCCAACGATCAAGGCGAGTTACATGATCC
CCCATGTTGTGCAAAAAAGCGGTTAGCTCCTTCGGTCCTCCGATCGTTGTCAGAAGTAAGTTGGCCGCAG
TGTTATCACTCATGGTTATGGCAGCACTGCATAATTCTCTTACTGTCATGCCATCCGTAAGATGCTTTTC
TGTGACTGGTGAGTACTCAACCAAGTCATTCTGAGAATAGTGTATGCGGCGACCGAGTTGCTCTTGCCCG
GCGTCAATACGGGATAATACCGCGCCACATAGCAGAACTTTAAAAGTGCTCATCATTGGAAAACGTTCTT
CGGGGCGAAAACTCTCAAGGATCTTACCGCTGTTGAGATCCAGTTCGATGTAACCCACTCGTGCACCCAA
CTGATCTTCAGCATCTTTTACTTTCACCAGCGTTTCTGGGTGAGCAAAAACAGGAAGGCAAAATGCCGCA
AAAAAGGGAATAAGGGCGACACGGAAATGTTGAATACTCATACTCTTCCTTTTTCAATATTATTGAAGCA
TTTATCAGGGTTATTGTCTCATGAGCGGATACATATTTGAATGTATTTAGAAAAATAAACAAATAGGGGT
TCCGCGCACATTTCCCCGAAAAGTGCCAAGCTTAATAAACACGGAAGGAGACAATACCGGAAGGAACCCG
CGCTATGACGGCAATAAAAAGACAGAATAAAACGCACGGGTGTTGGGTCGTTTGTTCATAAACGCGGGGT
TCGGTCCCAGGGCTGGCACTCTGTCGATACCCCACCGAGACCCCATTGGGGCCAATACGCCCGCGTTTCT
TCCTTTTCCCCACCCCACCCCCCAAGTTCGGGTGAAGGCCCAGGGCTCGCAGCCAACGTCGGGGCGGCAG
GCCCTGCCATAGCCACTGGCCCCGTGGGTTAGGGACGGGGTCCCCCATTCGAGAATAAATAACTTCGTAT
AAAGTATCCTATACGAAGTTATCACCATGACCGAGTACAAGCCCACGGTGCGCCTCGCCACCCGCGACGA
CGTCCCCCGGGCCGTACGCACCCTCGCCGCCGCGTTCGCCGACTACCCCGCCACGCGCCACACCGTCGAC
CCGGACCGCCACATCGAGCGGGTCACCGAGCTGCAAGAACTCTTCCTCACGCGCGTCGGGCTCGACATCG
GCAAGGTGTGGGTCGCGGACGACGGCGCCGCGGTGGCGGTCTGGACCACGCCGGAGAGCGTCGAAGCGGG
GGCGGTGTTCGCCGAGATCGGCCCGCGCATGGCCGAGTTGAGCGGTTCCCGGCTGGCCGCGCAGCAACAG
ATGGAAGGCCTCCTGGCGCCGCACCGGCCCAAGGAGCCCGCGTGGTTCCTGGCCACCGTCGGCGTCTCGC
CCGACCACCAGGGCAAGGGTCTGGGCAGCGCCGTCGTGCTCCCCGGAGTGGAGGCGGCCGAGCGCGCCGG
GGTGCCCGCCTTCCTGGAGACCTCCGCGCCCCGCAACCTCCCCTTCTACGAGCGGCTCGGCTTCACCGTC
ACCGCCGACGTCGAGGTGCCCGAAGGACCGCGCACCTGGTGCATGACCCGCAAGCCCGGTGCCTGACGCC
CGCCCCACGACCCGCAGCGCCCGACCGAAAGGAGCGCACGACCCCATGGCTCCGACCGAAGCCACCCGGG
GCGGCCCCGCCGACCCCGCACCCGCCCCCGAGGCCCACCGACTCTAGAGCTCGCTGATCAGCCTCGACTG
TGCCTTCTAGTTGCCAGCCATCTGTTGTTTGCCCCTCCCCCGTGCCTTCCTTGACCCTGGAAGGTGCCAC
TCCCACTGTCCTTTCCTAATAAAATGAGGAAATTGCATCGCATTGTCTGAGTAGGTGTCATTCTATTCTG
GGGGGTGGGGTGGGGCAGGACAGCAAGGGGGAGGATTGGGAAGACAATAGCACTAGTTATTAATAGTAAT
CAATTACGGGGTCATTAGTTCATAGCCCATATATGGAGTTCCGCGTTACATAACTTACGGTAAATGGCCC
GCCTGGCTGACCGCCCAACGACCCCCGCCCATTGACGTCAATAATGACGTATGTTCCCATAGTAACGCCA
ATAGGGACTTTCCATTGACGTCAATGGGTGGAGTATTTACGGTAAACTGCCCACTTGGCAGTACATCAAG
TGTATCATATGCCAAGTACGCCCCCTATTGACGTCAATGACGGTAAATGGCCCGCCTGGCATTATGCCCA
GTACATGACCTTATGGGACTTTCCTACTTGGCAGTACATCTACGTATTAGTCATCGCTATTACCATGGTC
GAGGTGAGCCCCACGTTCTGCTTCACTCTCCCCATCTCCCCCCCCTCCCCACCCCCAATTTTGTATTTAT
TTATTTTTTAATTATTTTGTGCAGCGATGGGGGCGGGGGGGGGGGGGGCCGCGCCAGGCGGGGCGGGGCG
GGGCGAGGGGCGGGGCGGGGCGAGGCGGAGAGGTGCGGCGGCAGCCAATCAGAGCGGCGCGCTCCGAAAG
TTTCCTTTTATGGCGAGGCGGCGGCGGCGGCGGCCCTATAAAAAGCGAAGCGCGCGGCGGGCGGGAGTCG
CTGCGCGCTGCCTTCGCCCCGTGCCCCGCTCCGCCGCCGCCTCGCGCCGCCCGCCCCGGCTCTGACTGAC
CGCGTTACTCCCACAGGTGAGCGGGCGGGACGGCCCTTCTCCTCCGGGCTGTAATTAGCGCTTGGTTTAA
TGACGGCTTGTTTCTTTTCTGTGGCTGCGTGAAAGCCTTGAGGGGCTCCGGGAGGGCCCTTTGTGCGGGG
GGAGCGGCTCGGGGGGTGCGTGCGTGTGTGTGTGCGTGGGGAGCGCCGCGTGCGGCTCCGCGCTGCCCGG
CGGCTGTGAGCGCTGCGGGCGCGGCGCGGGGCTTTGTGCGCTCCGCAGTGTGCGCGAGGGGAGCGCGGCC
GGGGGCGGTGCCCCGCGGTGCGGGGGGGGCTGCGAGGGGAACAAAGGCTGCGTGCGGGGTGTGTGCGTGG
GGGGGTGAGCAGGGGGTGTGGGCGCGTCGGTCGGGCTGCAACCCCCCCTGCACCCCCCTCCCCGAGTTGC
TGAGCACGGCCCGGCTTCGGGTGCGGGGCTCCGTACGGGGCGTGGCGCGGGGCTCGCCGTGCCGGGCGGG
GGGTGGCGGCAGGTGGGGGTGCCGGGCGGGGCGGGGCCGCCTCGGGCCGGGGAGGGCTCGGGGGAGGGGC
GCGGCGGCCCCCGGAGCGCCGGCGGCTGTCGAGGCGCGGCGAGCCGCAGCCATTGCCTTTTATGGTAATC
GTGCGAGAGGGCGCAGGGACTTCCTTTGTCCCAAATCTGTGCGGAGCCGAAATCTGGGAGGCGCCGCCGC
A
Features (pLannotate 1.2.2; 24 found; start..end, strand, type, name):
    322..1029    +  CDS            mCherry: mCherry is a basic (constitutively fluorescent) red fluorescent protein published in 2004, derived from Discosoma sp.. It is reported to be a very rapidly-maturing monomer with low acid sensitivity.
   1048..1521    +  CDS            ecDHFR: E. coli dihydrofolate reductase; folA
   1537..1623    +  CDS            PIAS2 (fragment): PIAS2_HUMAN - Also known as PIASX. Experimental evidence at protein level: Swiss-Prot protein existence level 1. Functions as an E3-type small ubiquitin-like modifier (SUMO) ligase, stabilizing the interaction between UBE2I and the substrate, and as a SUMO-tethering factor. Plays a crucial role as a transcriptional coregulator in various cellular pathways, including the STAT pathway, the p53 pathway and the steroid hormone signaling pathway. The effects of this transcriptional coregulation, transactivation or silencing may vary depending upon the biological context and the PIAS2 isoform studie
   1632..1715    +  CDS            HBB (fragment): HBB_PONPY - Experimental evidence at transcript level: Swiss-Prot protein existence level 2. Involved in oxygen transport from the lung to the various peripheral tissues. From Pongo pygmaeus (Bornean orangutan).
   1786..1841    +  polyA_signal   β-globin poly(A) signal: rabbit β-globin polyadenylation signal (Gil and Proudfoot, 1987)
   2205..2238    -  protein_bind   loxP: Cre-mediated recombination occurs in the 8-bp core sequence (GCATACAT). Cre recombinase
   2251..2372    +  polyA_signal   SV40 poly(A) signal: SV40 polyadenylation signal
   2391..2409    -  promoter       T3 promoter: promoter for bacteriophage T3 RNA polymerase
   2454..2470    -  protein_bind   lac operator: The lac repressor binds to the lac operator to inhibit transcription in E. coli. This inhibition can be relieved by adding lactose or isopropyl-β-D-thiogalactopyranoside (IPTG). lac repressor encoded by lacI
   2478..2508    -  promoter       lac promoter: promoter for the E. coli lac operon
   2523..2544    -  protein_bind   CAP binding site: CAP binding activates transcription in the presence of cAMP. E. coli catabolite activator protein
   2557..2649    -  CDS            lacI (fragment): lac repressor; lacI; The lac repressor binds to the lac operator to inhibit transcription in E. coli. This inhibition can be relieved by adding lactose or isopropyl-β-D-thiogalactopyranoside (IPTG).
   2832..3420    -  rep_origin     ori: high-copy-number ColE1/pMB1/pBR322/pUC origin of replication
   3591..4451    -  CDS            AmpR: β-lactamase; bla; confers resistance to ampicillin, carbenicillin, and related antibiotics
   4452..4556    -  promoter       AmpR promoter: bla
   4629..4677    +  polyA_signal   HSV TK poly(A) signal: herpes simplex virus thymidine kinase polyadenylation signal (Cole and Stacy, 1985)
   4768..4784    -  polyA_signal   bGH poly(A) signal (fragment): bovine growth hormone polyadenylation signal
   4889..4922    -  protein_bind   lox2272: Cre-mediated recombination occurs in the 8-bp core sequence (GGATACTT). lox2272 sites are compatible with each other, but incompatible with loxP or loxN sites (Lee and Saito, 1988). Cre recombinase
   4927..5526    +  CDS            PuroR: puromycin N-acetyltransferase; pac from Streptomyces alboniger; confers resistance to puromycin
   5576..5641    +  CDS            dmpM (fragment): DMPM_STRAD - Protein inferred from homology: Swiss-Prot protein existence level 3. From Streptomyces alboniger.
   5668..5779    +  polyA_signal   bGH poly(A) signal: bovine growth hormone polyadenylation signal
   5924..6227    +  enhancer       CMV enhancer: human cytomegalovirus immediate early enhancer
   6229..6503    +  promoter       chicken β-actin promoter: No description available
   6504..239     +  intron         chimeric intron (across the origin): chimera between introns from chicken β-actin and rabbit β-globin
