[The description below was written by a language model from this plasmid's Addgene catalogue record and pLannotate feature annotations shown in this document.]
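Description:
mCherry-eDHFR-SIMvada is a 7,281-nt mammalian expression plasmid built on a recombinase-mediated cassette exchange (RMCE) backbone. In bacteria it is maintained through a high-copy ColE1/pUC-type origin and selected with ampicillin via the β-lactamase gene. Remnants of a standard cloning vector (lac promoter/operator, CAP site, a lacI fragment and a T3 promoter) sit in the bacterial portion.

The payload is a single fusion open reading frame driven by the CAG promoter, annotated here as the CMV enhancer, chicken β-actin promoter and chimeric β-actin/β-globin intron. It encodes the red fluorescent protein mCherry, then E. coli dihydrofolate reductase (eDHFR), then a short human segment that the annotation matches to PIAS2 (PIASx). The catalogue lists this segment as a 69-bp mutant SIM, which presumably stands for SUMO-interacting motif given the PIAS2 match. The record does not spell out the residue changes implied by "vada". Transcription ends at a rabbit β-globin polyadenylation signal; the adjacent "HBB fragment" hit is probably β-globin 3′ sequence rather than part of the fusion.

A lox2272 site lies immediately upstream of a puromycin N-acetyltransferase gene with a bGH poly(A) signal, and a loxP site lies downstream of the expression cassette. No promoter is annotated for PuroR. This arrangement of heterospecific lox sites fits Cre-mediated exchange of the puromycin marker and CAG cassette into a matching genomic landing site, where an upstream promoter would likely activate the marker. eDHFR binds trimethoprim-based ligands and is commonly used as a chemically inducible dimerization handle. The associated publication concerns nuclear body phase separation and telomere clustering in ALT cancer cells, so this mutant plausibly serves as a binding-deficient control for a wild-type SIM construct, although the record does not state this.
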