Addgene plasmid #164649: mCherry-eDHFR-SIMvada
Purpose: SIM mutant tagged with mCherry and eDHFR
Depositing lab: Michael Lampson & Huaiying Zhang. Depositing organization: University of Pennsylvania. Publication: Nuclear body phase separation drives telomere clustering in ALT cancer cells. Zhang H, Zhao R, Tones J, Liu M, Dilley RL, Chenoweth DM, Greenberg RA, Lampson MA. Mol Biol Cell. 2020 Aug 15;31(18):2048-2056. doi: 10.1091/mbc.E19-10-0589. Epub 2020 Jun 24. PubMed 32579423.
Backbone
  Vector backbone: RMCE
  Vector type: Mammalian Expression, Cre/Lox
Growth in bacteria
  Bacterial resistance: Ampicillin, 100 μg/mL
  Growth temperature: 37°C
  Growth strain: DH5alpha
  Copy number: Unknown
Gene/Insert
  Gene/Insert name: SIMvada
  Species: H. sapiens (human)
  Insert size (bp): 69
  Promoter: CAG
  Cloning method: Restriction Enzyme; 5′ cloning site AflII (destroyed during cloning); 3′ cloning site NotI (destroyed during cloning)
  Sequencing primers: 5′ ATTAGCCAGAAGTCAGATGCTC; 3′ none
Resource information
  A portion of this plasmid was derived from a plasmid made by: SIM mutant from Michael Rosen Lab
Terms and licenses: Academic/Nonprofit Terms; Industry Terms: Not Available to Industry
How to cite: mCherry-eDHFR-SIMvada was a gift from Michael Lampson & Huaiying Zhang (Addgene plasmid # 164649 ; http://n2t.net/addgene:164649 ; RRID:Addgene_164649)
